Addgene plasmid #76144: CLP1 gRNA (BRDN0001148453)
Purpose: 3rd generation lentiviral gRNA plasmid targeting human CLP1
Depositing lab: John Doench & David Root. Depositing organization: Broad Institute. Publication: Optimized sgRNA design to maximize activity and minimize off-target effects of CRISPR-Cas9. Doench JG, Fusi N, Sullender M, Hegde M, Vaimberg EW, Donovan KF, Smith I, Tothova Z, Wilen C, Orchard R, Virgin HW, Listgarten J, Root DE. Nat Biotechnol. 2016 Jan 18. doi: 10.1038/nbt.3437. PubMed 26780180.
Backbone
  Vector backbone: lentiGuide-Puro
  Backbone manufacturer: Zhang Lab (Addgene plasmid # 52963)
  Vector type: Mammalian Expression, Lentiviral, CRISPR
  Selectable markers: Puromycin
Growth in bacteria
  Bacterial resistance: Ampicillin, 100 μg/mL
  Growth temperature: 37°C
  Growth strain: DH5alpha
  Copy number: High Copy
Gene/Insert
  Gene/Insert name: CLP1 (alt names: CLP1; NM_001142597.1)
  gRNA/shRNA sequence: AAGGTGTGAGGTGAACCGAA
  Species: H. sapiens (human)
  Entrez Gene: CLP1 (a.k.a. HEAB, hClp1)
  Promoter: hU6
  Cloning method: Unknown
  Sequencing primers: 5′ U6-F; 3′ pS2-R
Terms and licenses: Academic/Nonprofit Terms; Industry Terms: Not Available to Industry
Depositor comments: The gRNA was designed to target the following Genbank reference sequence(s): NM_001142597.1,NM_006831.2. Note that this plasmid does NOT contain Cas9. It should be used in conjunction with lentiCas9-Blast (Addgene #52962) or otherwise with cell lines already expressing Cas9. Browse the full kinome gRNA library at http://www.addgene.org/pooled-library/broadgpp-human-kinome/ or visit http://www.broadinstitute.org/rnai/public/ for detailed protocols and information.
How to cite: CLP1 gRNA (BRDN0001148453) was a gift from John Doench & David Root (Addgene plasmid # 76144 ; http://n2t.net/addgene:76144 ; RRID:Addgene_76144)
