[The description below was written by a language model from this plasmid's Addgene catalogue record and the feature table of its GenBank file.]
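Description:
CLP1 gRNA (BRDN0001148453) is a third-generation lentiviral CRISPR guide plasmid built on the lentiGuide-Puro backbone, an 8.3 kb circular construct that delivers a single guide RNA against human CLP1 (also known as HEAB or hClp1) into mammalian cells. It is propagated in E. coli from a high-copy ColE1/pUC-type origin under ampicillin selection (AmpR, beta-lactamase). The backbone also retains an f1 origin, an SV40 origin with an SV40 polyadenylation signal, and lac, T7 and T3 promoter remnants from the parental cloning vector.

The viral genome is transcribed from an RSV promoter fused to a truncated HIV-1 5' LTR, which makes packaging Tat-independent. It carries the Psi packaging signal, the RRE for Rev-dependent nuclear export, the cPPT/CTS, and a self-inactivating (Delta-U3) 3' LTR that disables LTR-driven transcription after integration. Two expression units lie between the LTRs. A human U6 RNA polymerase III promoter drives the 20-nucleotide CLP1-targeting spacer, which is fused to the Streptococcus pyogenes Cas9 guide RNA scaffold. An EF-1-alpha promoter with its intron A drives puromycin N-acetyltransferase, followed by a WPRE to enhance transcript expression, so that transduced cells can be selected with puromycin.

The plasmid does not encode Cas9, so it must be paired with a separate Cas9 lentivector or used in cells that already express Cas9. The guide was designed against two CLP1 reference transcripts and belongs to a human kinome gRNA library, which points to use in CLP1 knockout experiments. A second, 20 bp sequence record held for this plasmid has no annotated features and appears to correspond only to the guide spacer.
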