LOCUS       Exported 8323 bp ds-DNA circular SYN 13-MAY-2021
DEFINITION  3rd generation lentiviral gRNA plasmid targeting human CLP1.
ACCESSION   .
VERSION     .
KEYWORDS    CLP1 gRNA (BRDN0001148453)
SOURCE      synthetic DNA construct
  ORGANISM  synthetic DNA construct
REFERENCE   1 (bases 1 to 8323)
  AUTHORS   Doench JG, Fusi N, Sullender M, Hegde M, Vaimberg EW, Donovan KF,
            Smith I, Tothova Z, Wilen C, Orchard R, Virgin HW, Listgarten J,
            Root DE
  TITLE     Optimized sgRNA design to maximize activity and minimize off-target
            effects of CRISPR-Cas9.
  JOURNAL   Nat Biotechnol. 2016 Jan 18. doi: 10.1038/nbt.3437.
  PUBMED    26780180
REFERENCE   2 (bases 1 to 8323)
  AUTHORS   .
  TITLE     Direct Submission
  JOURNAL   Exported May 13, 2021 from SnapGene Server 1.1.58
            http://www.snapgene.com
FEATURES             Location/Qualifiers
     source          1..8323
                     /organism="synthetic DNA construct"
                     /mol_type="other DNA"
     promoter        87..1265
                     /label=EF-1-alpha promoter
                     /note="strong constitutive promoter for human elongation
                     factor EF-1-alpha"
     intron          318..1256
                     /label=EF-1-alpha intron A
                     /note="intron upstream of the start codon of human
                     EF-1-alpha"
     primer_bind     1213..1233
                     /label=EF1a-F
                     /note="Human elongation factor-1a promoter, forward primer"
     CDS             1278..1877
                     /codon_start=1
                     /gene="pac from Streptomyces alboniger"
                     /product="puromycin N-acetyltransferase"
                     /label=PuroR
                     /note="confers resistance to puromycin"
                     /translation="MTEYKPTVRLATRDDVPRAVRTLAAAFADYPATRHTVDPDRHIER
                     VTELQELFLTRVGLDIGKVWVADDGAAVAVWTTPESVEAGAVFAEIGPRMAELSGSRLA
                     AQQQMEGLLAPHRPKEPAWFLATVGVSPDHQGKGLGSAVVLPGVEAAERAGVPAFLETS
                     APRNLPFYERLGFTVTADVEVPEGPRTWCMTRKPGA"
     primer_bind     complement(1278..1297)
                     /label=Puro-R
                     /note="Puromycin resistance gene, reverse primer. Also
                     called puro-variant-R"
     primer_bind     1774..1794
                     /label=Puro-F
                     /note="Puromycin resistance gene, forward primer"
     misc_feature    1893..2481
                     /label=WPRE
                     /note="woodchuck hepatitis virus posttranscriptional
                     regulatory element"
     primer_bind     complement(1946..1966)
                     /label=WPRE-R
                     /note="WPRE, reverse primer"
     CDS             complement(2364..2375)
                     /codon_start=1
                     /product="Factor Xa recognition and cleavage site"
                     /label=Factor Xa site
                     /translation="IEGR"
     LTR             2553..2786
                     /label=3' LTR (Delta-U3)
                     /note="self-inactivating 3' long terminal repeat (LTR) from
                     HIV-1"
     polyA_signal    2864..2985
                     /label=SV40 poly(A) signal
                     /note="SV40 polyadenylation signal"
     primer_bind     complement(2901..2920)
                     /label=SV40pA-R
                     /note="SV40 polyA, reverse primer"
     primer_bind     2955..2974
                     /label=EBV-rev
                     /note="SV40 polyA terminator, reverse primer"
     rep_origin      3025..3160
                     /label=SV40 ori
                     /note="SV40 origin of replication"
     primer_bind     3087..3106
                     /label=SV40pro-F
                     /note="SV40 promoter/origin, forward primer"
     primer_bind     complement(3180..3199)
                     /label=T7
                     /note="T7 promoter, forward primer"
     promoter        complement(3181..3199)
                     /label=T7 promoter
                     /note="promoter for bacteriophage T7 RNA polymerase"
     primer_bind     complement(3209..3226)
                     /label=M13 Forward
                     /note="In lacZ gene. Also called M13-F20 or M13 (-21)
                     Forward"
     primer_bind     complement(3209..3225)
                     /label=M13 fwd
                     /note="common sequencing primer, one of multiple similar
                     variants"
     primer_bind     complement(3218..3240)
                     /label=M13/pUC Forward
                     /note="In lacZ gene"
     rep_origin      3367..3822
                     /direction=RIGHT
                     /label=f1 ori
                     /note="f1 bacteriophage origin of replication; arrow
                     indicates direction of (+) strand synthesis"
     primer_bind     complement(3454..3473)
                     /label=F1ori-R
                     /note="F1 origin, reverse primer"
     primer_bind     3664..3685
                     /label=F1ori-F
                     /note="F1 origin, forward primer"
     promoter        3848..3952
                     /gene="bla"
                     /label=AmpR promoter
     CDS             3953..4813
                     /codon_start=1
                     /gene="bla"
                     /product="beta-lactamase"
                     /label=AmpR
                     /note="confers resistance to ampicillin, carbenicillin, and
                     related antibiotics"
                     /translation="MSIQHFRVALIPFFAAFCLPVFAHPETLVKVKDAEDQLGARVGYI
                     ELDLNSGKILESFRPEERFPMMSTFKVLLCGAVLSRIDAGQEQLGRRIHYSQNDLVEYS
                     PVTEKHLTDGMTVRELCSAAITMSDNTAANLLLTTIGGPKELTAFLHNMGDHVTRLDRW
                     EPELNEAIPNDERDTTMPVAMATTLRKLLTGELLTLASRQQLIDWMEADKVAGPLLRSA
                     LPAGWFIADKSGAGERGSRGIIAALGPDGKPSRIVVIYTTGSQATMDERNRQIAEIGAS
                     LIKHW"
     primer_bind     complement(4171..4190)
                     /label=Amp-R
                     /note="Ampicillin resistance gene, reverse primer"
     rep_origin      4984..5572
                     /direction=RIGHT
                     /label=ori
                     /note="high-copy-number ColE1/pMB1/pBR322/pUC origin of
                     replication"
     primer_bind     5473..5492
                     /label=pBR322ori-F
                     /note="pBR322 origin, forward primer"
     primer_bind     5726..5743
                     /label=L4440
                     /note="L4440 vector, forward primer"
     protein_bind    5860..5881
                     /label=CAP binding site
                     /bound_moiety="E. coli catabolite activator protein"
                     /note="CAP binding activates transcription in the presence
                     of cAMP."
     promoter        5896..5926
                     /label=lac promoter
                     /note="promoter for the E. coli lac operon"
     protein_bind    5934..5950
                     /label=lac operator
                     /bound_moiety="lac repressor encoded by lacI"
                     /note="The lac repressor binds to the lac operator to
                     inhibit transcription in E. coli. This inhibition can be
                     relieved by adding lactose or
                     isopropyl-beta-D-thiogalactopyranoside (IPTG)."
     primer_bind     5939..5961
                     /label=M13/pUC Reverse
                     /note="In lacZ gene"
     primer_bind     5958..5974
                     /label=M13 rev
                     /note="common sequencing primer, one of multiple similar
                     variants"
     primer_bind     5958..5974
                     /label=M13 Reverse
                     /note="In lacZ gene. Also called M13-rev"
     primer_bind     5993..6013
                     /label=T3
                     /note="T3 promoter, forward primer"
     promoter        5995..6013
                     /label=T3 promoter
                     /note="promoter for bacteriophage T3 RNA polymerase"
     promoter        6041..6267
                     /label=RSV promoter
                     /note="Rous sarcoma virus enhancer/promoter"
     LTR             6268..6448
                     /label=5' LTR (truncated)
                     /note="truncated 5' long terminal repeat (LTR) from HIV-1"
     misc_feature    6495..6620
                     /label=HIV-1 Psi
                     /note="packaging signal of human immunodeficiency virus
                     type 1"
     misc_feature    7113..7346
                     /label=RRE
                     /note="The Rev response element (RRE) of HIV-1 allows for
                     Rev-dependent mRNA export from the nucleus to the
                     cytoplasm."
     CDS             7531..7575
                     /codon_start=1
                     /product="antigenic peptide corresponding to amino acids
                     655 to 669 of the HIV envelope protein gp41 (Lutje Hulsik
                     et al., 2013)"
                     /label=gp41 peptide
                     /note="recognized by the 2H10 single-chain llama nanobody"
                     /translation="KNEQELLELDKWASL"
     promoter        7753..7993
                     /label=U6 promoter
                     /note="RNA polymerase III promoter for human U6 snRNA"
     primer_bind     7753..7773
                     /label=hU6-F
                     /note="Human U6 promoter, forward primer"
     primer_bind     7924..7943
                     /label=LKO.1 5'
                     /note="Human U6 promoter, forward primer"
     misc_RNA        8023..8098
                     /label=gRNA scaffold
                     /note="guide RNA scaffold for the Streptococcus pyogenes
                     CRISPR/Cas9 system"
     misc_feature    8154..8271
                     /label=cPPT/CTS
                     /note="central polypurine tract and central termination
                     sequence of HIV-1"
ORIGIN
        1 cccgggtgca aagatggata aagttttaaa cagagaggaa tctttgcagc taatggacct
       61 tctaggtctt gaaaggagtg ggaattggct ccggtgcccg tcagtgggca gagcgcacat
      121 cgcccacagt ccccgagaag ttggggggag gggtcggcaa ttgatccggt gcctagagaa
      181 ggtggcgcgg ggtaaactgg gaaagtgatg tcgtgtactg gctccgcctt tttcccgagg
      241 gtgggggaga accgtatata agtgcagtag tcgccgtgaa cgttcttttt cgcaacgggt
      301 ttgccgccag aacacaggta agtgccgtgt gtggttcccg cgggcctggc ctctttacgg
      361 gttatggccc ttgcgtgcct tgaattactt ccacctggct gcagtacgtg attcttgatc
      421 ccgagcttcg ggttggaagt gggtgggaga gttcgaggcc ttgcgcttaa ggagcccctt
      481 cgcctcgtgc ttgagttgag gcctggcctg ggcgctgggg ccgccgcgtg cgaatctggt
      541 ggcaccttcg cgcctgtctc gctgctttcg ataagtctct agccatttaa aatttttgat
      601 gacctgctgc gacgcttttt ttctggcaag atagtcttgt aaatgcgggc caagatctgc
      661 acactggtat ttcggttttt ggggccgcgg gcggcgacgg ggcccgtgcg tcccagcgca
      721 catgttcggc gaggcggggc ctgcgagcgc ggccaccgag aatcggacgg gggtagtctc
      781 aagctggccg gcctgctctg gtgcctggcc tcgcgccgcc gtgtatcgcc ccgccctggg
      841 cggcaaggct ggcccggtcg gcaccagttg cgtgagcgga aagatggccg cttcccggcc
      901 ctgctgcagg gagctcaaaa tggaggacgc ggcgctcggg agagcgggcg ggtgagtcac
      961 ccacacaaag gaaaagggcc tttccgtcct cagccgtcgc ttcatgtgac tccacggagt
     1021 accgggcgcc gtccaggcac ctcgattagt tctcgagctt ttggagtacg tcgtctttag
     1081 gttgggggga ggggttttat gcgatggagt ttccccacac tgagtgggtg gagactgaag
     1141 ttaggccagc ttggcacttg atgtaattct ccttggaatt tgcccttttt gagtttggat
     1201 cttggttcat tctcaagcct cagacagtgg ttcaaagttt ttttcttcca tttcaggtgt
     1261 cgtgacgtac ggccaccatg accgagtaca agcccacggt gcgcctcgcc acccgcgacg
     1321 acgtccccag ggccgtacgc accctcgccg ccgcgttcgc cgactacccc gccacgcgcc
     1381 acaccgtcga tccggaccgc cacatcgagc gggtcaccga gctgcaagaa ctcttcctca
     1441 cgcgcgtcgg gctcgacatc ggcaaggtgt gggtcgcgga cgacggcgcc gccgtggcgg
     1501 tctggaccac gccggagagc gtcgaagcgg gggcggtgtt cgccgagatc ggcccgcgca
     1561 tggccgagtt gagcggttcc cggctggccg cgcagcaaca gatggaaggc ctcctggcgc
     1621 cgcaccggcc caaggagccc gcgtggttcc tggccaccgt cggagtctcg cccgaccacc
     1681 agggcaaggg tctgggcagc gccgtcgtgc tccccggagt ggaggcggcc gagcgcgccg
     1741 gggtgcccgc cttcctggag acctccgcgc cccgcaacct ccccttctac gagcggctcg
     1801 gcttcaccgt caccgccgac gtcgaggtgc ccgaaggacc gcgcacctgg tgcatgaccc
     1861 gcaagcccgg tgcctgaacg cgttaagtcg acaatcaacc tctggattac aaaatttgtg
     1921 aaagattgac tggtattctt aactatgttg ctccttttac gctatgtgga tacgctgctt
     1981 taatgccttt gtatcatgct attgcttccc gtatggcttt cattttctcc tccttgtata
     2041 aatcctggtt gctgtctctt tatgaggagt tgtggcccgt tgtcaggcaa cgtggcgtgg
     2101 tgtgcactgt gtttgctgac gcaaccccca ctggttgggg cattgccacc acctgtcagc
     2161 tcctttccgg gactttcgct ttccccctcc ctattgccac ggcggaactc atcgccgcct
     2221 gccttgcccg ctgctggaca ggggctcggc tgttgggcac tgacaattcc gtggtgttgt
     2281 cggggaaatc atcgtccttt ccttggctgc tcgcctgtgt tgccacctgg attctgcgcg
     2341 ggacgtcctt ctgctacgtc ccttcggccc tcaatccagc ggaccttcct tcccgcggcc
     2401 tgctgccggc tctgcggcct cttccgcgtc ttcgccttcg ccctcagacg agtcggatct
     2461 ccctttgggc cgcctccccg cgtcgacttt aagaccaatg acttacaagg cagctgtaga
     2521 tcttagccac tttttaaaag aaaagggggg actggaaggg ctaattcact cccaacgaag
     2581 acaagatctg ctttttgctt gtactgggtc tctctggtta gaccagatct gagcctggga
     2641 gctctctggc taactaggga acccactgct taagcctcaa taaagcttgc cttgagtgct
     2701 tcaagtagtg tgtgcccgtc tgttgtgtga ctctggtaac tagagatccc tcagaccctt
     2761 ttagtcagtg tggaaaatct ctagcagtac gtatagtagt tcatgtcatc ttattattca
     2821 gtatttataa cttgcaaaga aatgaatatc agagagtgag aggaacttgt ttattgcagc
     2881 ttataatggt tacaaataaa gcaatagcat cacaaatttc acaaataaag catttttttc
     2941 actgcattct agttgtggtt tgtccaaact catcaatgta tcttatcatg tctggctcta
     3001 gctatcccgc ccctaactcc gcccatcccg cccctaactc cgcccagttc cgcccattct
     3061 ccgccccatg gctgactaat tttttttatt tatgcagagg ccgaggccgc ctcggcctct
     3121 gagctattcc agaagtagtg aggaggcttt tttggaggcc tagggacgta cccaattcgc
     3181 cctatagtga gtcgtattac gcgcgctcac tggccgtcgt tttacaacgt cgtgactggg
     3241 aaaaccctgg cgttacccaa cttaatcgcc ttgcagcaca tccccctttc gccagctggc
     3301 gtaatagcga agaggcccgc accgatcgcc cttcccaaca gttgcgcagc ctgaatggcg
     3361 aatgggnnnn nnnnnnnnnn nnnnnnnnnn nnnnnnnnnn nnnnnnnnnn nnnnnnnnnn
     3421 nnnnnnnnnn nnnnnnnnnn nnnnnnnnnn nnnnnnnnnn nnnnnnnnnn nnnnnnnnnn
     3481 nnnnnnnnnn cnnnnnnnnn nnnnnnnnnn nnnnnnnnnn nnnnnnnnnn nnnnnnnnnn
     3541 nnnnnnnnnn nnnnnnnnnn nnnnnnnnnn nnnnnnnnnn nnannnnnnn nnnnnnnnnn
     3601 nnnnnnnnnn nnnnnnnnnn nnnnnnnnnn nncctttgac gttggagtcc acgttcttta
     3661 atagtggact cttgttccaa actggaacaa cactcaaccc tatctcggtc tattcttttg
     3721 atttataagg gattttgccg atttcggcct attggttaaa aaatgagctg atttaacaaa
     3781 aatttaacgc gaattttaac aaaatattaa cgcttacaat ttaggtggca cttttcgggg
     3841 aaatgtgcgc ggaaccccta tttgtttatt tttctaaata cattcaaata tgtatccgct
     3901 catgagacaa taaccctgat aaatgcttca ataatattga aaaaggaaga gtatgagtat
     3961 tcaacatttc cgtgtcgccc ttattccctt ttttgcggca ttttgccttc ctgtttttgc
     4021 tcacccagaa acgctggtga aagtaaaaga tgctgaagat cagttgggtg cacgagtggg
     4081 ttacatcgaa ctggatctca acagcggtaa gatccttgag agttttcgcc ccgaagaacg
     4141 ttttccaatg atgagcactt ttaaagttct gctatgtggc gcggtattat cccgtattga
     4201 cgccgggcaa gagcaactcg gtcgccgcat acactattct cagaatgact tggttgagta
     4261 ctcaccagtc acagaaaagc atcttacgga tggcatgaca gtaagagaat tatgcagtgc
     4321 tgccataacc atgagtgata acactgcggc caacttactt ctgacaacga tcggaggacc
     4381 gaaggagcta accgcttttt tgcacaacat gggggatcat gtaactcgcc ttgatcgttg
     4441 ggaaccggag ctgaatgaag ccataccaaa cgacgagcgt gacaccacga tgcctgtagc
     4501 aatggcaaca acgttgcgca aactattaac tggcgaacta cttactctag cttcccggca
     4561 acaattaata gactggatgg aggcggataa agttgcagga ccacttctgc gctcggccct
     4621 tccggctggc tggtttattg ctgataaatc tggagccggt gagcgtgggt ctcgcggtat
     4681 cattgcagca ctggggccag atggtaagcc ctcccgtatc gtagttatct acacgacggg
     4741 gagtcaggca actatggatg aacgaaatag acagatcgct gagataggtg cctcactgat
     4801 taagcattgg taactgtcag accaagttta ctcatatata ctttagattg atttaaaact
     4861 tcatttttaa tttaaaagga tctaggtgaa gatccttttt gataatctca tgaccaaaat
     4921 cccttaacgt gagttttcgt tccactgagc gtcagacccc gtagaaaaga tcaaaggatc
     4981 ttcttgagat cctttttttc tgcgcgtaat ctgctgcttg caaacaaaaa aaccaccgct
     5041 accagcggtg gtttgtttgc cggatcaaga gctaccaact ctttttccga aggtaactgg
     5101 cttcagcaga gcgcagatac caaatactgt tcttctagtg tagccgtagt taggccacca
     5161 cttcaagaac tctgtagcac cgcctacata cctcgctctg ctaatcctgt taccagtggc
     5221 tgctgccagt ggcgataagt cgtgtcttac cgggttggac tcaagacgat agttaccgga
     5281 taaggcgcag cggtcgggct gaacgggggg ttcgtgcaca cagcccagct tggagcgaac
     5341 gacctacacc gaactgagat acctacagcg tgagctatga gaaagcgcca cgcttcccga
     5401 agggagaaag gcggacaggt atccggtaag cggcagggtc ggaacaggag agcgcacgag
     5461 ggagcttcca gggggaaacg cctggtatct ttatagtcct gtcgggtttc gccacctctg
     5521 acttgagcgt cgatttttgt gatgctcgtc aggggggcgg agcctatgga aaaacgccag
     5581 caacgcggcc tttttacggt tcctggcctt ttgctggcct tttgctcaca tgttctttcc
     5641 tgcgttatcc cctgattctg tggataaccg tattaccgcc tttgagtgag ctgataccgc
     5701 tcgccgcagc cgaacgaccg agcgcagcga gtcagtgagc gaggaagcgg aagagcgccc
     5761 aatacgcaaa ccgcctctcc ccgcgcgttg gccgattcat taatgcagct ggcacgacag
     5821 gtttcccgac tggaaagcgg gcagtgagcg caacgcaatt aatgtgagtt agctcactca
     5881 ttaggcaccc caggctttac actttatgct tccggctcgt atgttgtgtg gaattgtgag
     5941 cggataacaa tttcacacag gaaacagcta tgaccatgat tacgccaagc gcgcaattaa
     6001 ccctcactaa agggaacaaa agctggagct gcaagcttaa tgtagtctta tgcaatactc
     6061 ttgtagtctt gcaacatggt aacgatgagt tagcaacatg ccttacaagg agagaaaaag
     6121 caccgtgcat gccgattggt ggaagtaagg tggtacgatc gtgccttatt aggaaggcaa
     6181 cagacgggtc tgacatggat tggacgaacc actgaattgc cgcattgcag agatattgta
     6241 tttaagtgcc tagctcgata cataaacggg tctctctggt tagaccagat ctgagcctgg
     6301 gagctctctg gctaactagg gaacccactg cttaagcctc aataaagctt gccttgagtg
     6361 cttcaagtag tgtgtgcccg tctgttgtgt gactctggta actagagatc cctcagaccc
     6421 ttttagtcag tgtggaaaat ctctagcagt ggcgcccgaa cagggacttg aaagcgaaag
     6481 ggaaaccaga ggagctctct cgacgcagga ctcggcttgc tgaagcgcgc acggcaagag
     6541 gcgaggggcg gcgactggtg agtacgccaa aaattttgac tagcggaggc tagaaggaga
     6601 gagatgggtg cgagagcgtc agtattaagc gggggagaat tagatcgcga tgggaaaaaa
     6661 ttcggttaag gccaggggga aagaaaaaat ataaattaaa acatatagta tgggcaagca
     6721 gggagctaga acgattcgca gttaatcctg gcctgttaga aacatcagaa ggctgtagac
     6781 aaatactggg acagctacaa ccatcccttc agacaggatc agaagaactt agatcattat
     6841 ataatacagt agcaaccctc tattgtgtgc atcaaaggat agagataaaa gacaccaagg
     6901 aagctttaga caagatagag gaagagcaaa acaaaagtaa gaccaccgca cagcaagcgg
     6961 ccgctgatct tcagacctgg aggaggagat atgagggaca attggagaag tgaattatat
     7021 aaatataaag tagtaaaaat tgaaccatta ggagtagcac ccaccaaggc aaagagaaga
     7081 gtggtgcaga gagaaaaaag agcagtggga ataggagctt tgttccttgg gttcttggga
     7141 gcagcaggaa gcactatggg cgcagcgtca atgacgctga cggtacaggc cagacaatta
     7201 ttgtctggta tagtgcagca gcagaacaat ttgctgaggg ctattgaggc gcaacagcat
     7261 ctgttgcaac tcacagtctg gggcatcaag cagctccagg caagaatcct ggctgtggaa
     7321 agatacctaa aggatcaaca gctcctgggg atttggggtt gctctggaaa actcatttgc
     7381 accactgctg tgccttggaa tgctagttgg agtaataaat ctctggaaca gatttggaat
     7441 cacacgacct ggatggagtg ggacagagaa attaacaatt acacaagctt aatacactcc
     7501 ttaattgaag aatcgcaaaa ccagcaagaa aagaatgaac aagaattatt ggaattagat
     7561 aaatgggcaa gtttgtggaa ttggtttaac ataacaaatt ggctgtggta tataaaatta
     7621 ttcataatga tagtaggagg cttggtaggt ttaagaatag tttttgctgt actttctata
     7681 gtgaatagag ttaggcaggg atattcacca ttatcgtttc agacccacct cccaaccccg
     7741 aggggaccca gagagggcct atttcccatg attccttcat atttgcatat acgatacaag
     7801 gctgttagag agataattag aattaatttg actgtaaaca caaagatatt agtacaaaat
     7861 acgtgacgta gaaagtaata atttcttggg tagtttgcag ttttaaaatt atgttttaaa
     7921 atggactatc atatgcttac cgtaacttga aagtatttcg atttcttggc tttatatatc
     7981 ttgtggaaag gacgaaacac cgaaggtgtg aggtgaaccg aagttttaga gctagaaata
     8041 gcaagttaaa ataaggctag tccgttatca acttgaaaaa gtggcaccga gtcggtgctt
     8101 ttttaagctt ggcgtaacta gatcttgaga caaatggcag tattcatcca caattttaaa
     8161 agaaaagggg ggattggggg gtacagtgca ggggaaagaa tagtagacat aatagcaaca
     8221 gacatacaaa ctaaagaatt acaaaaacaa attacaaaaa ttcaaaattt tcgggtttat
     8281 tacagggaca gcagagatcc actttggcgc cggctcgagg ggg
//
