LOCUS       Exported 20 bp ds-DNA linear SYN 03-JUL-2021
DEFINITION  3rd generation lentiviral gRNA plasmid targeting human CLP1.
ACCESSION   .
VERSION     .
KEYWORDS    CLP1 gRNA (BRDN0001148453)
SOURCE      synthetic DNA construct
  ORGANISM  synthetic DNA construct
REFERENCE   1 (bases 1 to 20)
  AUTHORS   Doench JG, Fusi N, Sullender M, Hegde M, Vaimberg EW, Donovan KF,
            Smith I, Tothova Z, Wilen C, Orchard R, Virgin HW, Listgarten J,
            Root DE
  TITLE     Optimized sgRNA design to maximize activity and minimize off-target
            effects of CRISPR-Cas9.
  JOURNAL   Nat Biotechnol. 2016 Jan 18. doi: 10.1038/nbt.3437.
  PUBMED    26780180
REFERENCE   2 (bases 1 to 20)
  AUTHORS   .
  TITLE     Direct Submission
  JOURNAL   Exported Jul 3, 2021 from SnapGene Server 1.1.58
            http://www.snapgene.com
FEATURES             Location/Qualifiers
     source          1..20
                     /organism="synthetic DNA construct"
                     /mol_type="other DNA"
ORIGIN
        1 aaggtgtgag gtgaaccgaa
//
