>Addgene plasmid #76144 | CLP1 gRNA (BRDN0001148453) | addgene partial sequence | sequence record 185271 | hU6-F
GTAGAAAGTAATAATTTCTTGGGTAGTTTGCAGTTTTAAAATTATGTTTTAAAATGGACTATCATATGCT
TACCGTAACTTGAAAGTATTTCGATTTCTTGGCTTTATATATCTTGTGGAAAGGACGAAACACCGAAGGT
GTGAGGTGAACCGAAGTTTTAGAGCTAGAAATAGCAAGTTAAAATAAGGCTAGTCCGTTATCAACTTGAA
AAAGTGGCACCGAGTCGGTGCTTTTTTAAGCTTGGCGTAACTAGATCTTGAGACAAATGGCAGTATTCAT
CCACAATTTTAAAAGAAAAGGGGGGATTGGGGGGTACAGTGCAGGGGAAAGAATAGTAGACATAATAGCA
ACAGACATACAAACTAAAGAATTACAAAAACAAATTACAAAAATTCAAAATTTTCGGGTTTATTACAGGG
ACAGCAGAGATCCACTTTGGCGCCGGCTCGAGGGGGCCCGGGTGCAAAGATGGATAAAGTTTTAAACAGA
GAGGAATCTTTGCAGCTAATGGACCTTCTAGGTCTTGAAAGGAGTGGGAATTGGCTCCGGTGCCCGTCAG
TGGGCAGAGC
